>Addgene plasmid #86842 | pJH376 | addgene full sequence | sequence record 172913 | Addgene NGS Result
ATGTACGGGCCAGATATACGCGTTGACATTGATTATTGACTAGTTATTAATAGTAATCAATTACGGGGTC
ATTAGTTCATAGCCCATATATGGAGTTCCGCGTTACATAACTTACGGTAAATGGCCCGCCTGGCTGACCG
CCCAACGACCCCCGCCCATTGACGTCAATAATGACGTATGTTCCCATAGTAACGCCAATAGGGACTTTCC
ATTGACGTCAATGGGTGGAGTATTTACGGTAAACTGCCCACTTGGCAGTACATCAAGTGTATCATATGCC
AAGTACGCCCCCTATTGACGTCAATGACGGTAAATGGCCCGCCTGGCATTATGCCCAGTACATGACCTTA
TGGGACTTTCCTACTTGGCAGTACATCTACGTATTAGTCATCGCTATTACCATGGTGATGCGGTTTTGGC
AGTACATCAATGGGCGTGGATAGCGGTTTGACTCACGGGGATTTCCAAGTCTCCACCCCATTGACGTCAA
TGGGAGTTTGTTTTGGCACCAAAATCAACGGGACTTTCCAAAATGTCGTAACAACTCCGCCCCATTGACG
CAAATGGGCGGTAGGCGTGTACGGTGGGAGGTCTATATAAGCAGAGCTCTCTGGCTAACTAGAGAACCCA
CTGCTTACTGGCTTATCGAAATTAATACGACTCACTATAGGGAGACCCAAGCTGGCTAGCGTTTAAACTT
AAGCTTGGTACCGAGCTCGGATCCGCCACCATGAACATTAACGACCTCATACGAGAGATTAAGAACAAAG
ATTACACCGTCAAACTGTCAGGAACTGATAGTAACTCAATCACCCAGCTTATTATCAGGGTAAACAATGA
TGGGAATGAATATGTGATATCTGAGAGCGAAAACGAGTCTATCGTCGAGAAATTCATTTCCGCTTTTAAG
AACGGGTGGAATCAGGAATATGAGGATGAAGAAGAATTTTACAATGACATGCAGACGATCACGTTGAAAA
GTGAACTGAACTAAGAATTCTGCAGATATCCAGCACAGTGGCGGCCGCTCGAGTCTAGAGGGCCCGTTTA
AACCCGCTGATCAGCCTCGACTGTGCCTTCTAGTTGCCAGCCATCTGTTGTTTGCCCCTCCCCCGTGCCT
TCCTTGACCCTGGAAGGTGCCACTCCCACTGTCCTTTCCTAATAAAATGAGGAAATTGCATCGCATTGTC
TGAGTAGGTGTCATTCTATTCTGGGGGGTGGGGTGGGGCAGGACAGCAAGGGGGAGGATTGGGAAGACAA
TAGCAGGCATGCTGGGGATGCGGTGGGCTCTATGGCTTCTGAGGCGGAAAGAACCAGCTGGGGCTCTAGG
GGGTATCCCC
[124 nt withheld, positions 1341-1464]
C
[91 nt withheld, positions 1466-1556]
A
[49 nt withheld, positions 1558-1606]
CCTTTGACGTTGGAGTCCACGTTCTTT
[37 nt withheld, positions 1634-1670]
ACCCTATCTCGGTCTATTCTTTTGATTTATAAGGGATTTTGCCGATTTCGGCCTATTGGTTAAAAAATGA
GCTGATTTAACAAAAATTTAACGCGAATTAATTCTGTGGAATGTGTGTCAGTTAGGGTGTGGAAAGTCCC
CAGGCTCCCCAGCAGGCAGAAGTATGCAAAGCATGCATCTCAATTAGTCAGCAACCAGGTGTGGAAAGTC
CCCAGGCTCCCCAGCAGGCAGAAGTATGCAAAGCATGCATCTCAATTAGTCAGCAACCATAGTCCCGCCC
CTAACTCCGCCCATCCCGCCCCTAACTCCGCCCAGTTCCGCCCATTCTCCGCCCCATGGCTGACTAATTT
TTTTTATTTATGCAGAGGCCGAGGCCGCCTCTGCCTCTGAGCTATTCCAGAAGTAGTGAGGAGGCTTTTT
TGGAGGCCTAGGCTTTTGCAAAAAGCTCCCGGGAGCTTGTATATCCATTTTCGGATCTGATCAAGAGACA
GGATGAGGATCGTTTCGCATGATTGAACAAGATGGATTGCACGCAGGTTCTCCGGCCGCTTGGGTGGAGA
GGCTATTCGGCTATGACTGGGCACAACAGACAATCGGCTGCTCTGATGCCGCCGTGTTCCGGCTGTCAGC
GCAGGGGCGCCCGGTTCTTTTTGTCAAGACCGACCTGTCCGGTGCCCTGAATGAACTGCAGGACGAGGCA
GCGCGGCTATCGTGGCTGGCCACGACGGGCGTTCCTTGCGCAGCTGTGCTCGACGTTGTCACTGAAGCGG
GAAGGGACTGGCTGCTATTGGGCGAAGTGCCGGGGCAGGATCTCCTGTCATCTCACCTTGCTCCTGCCGA
GAAAGTATCCATCATGGCTGATGCAATGCGGCGGCTGCATACGCTTGATCCGGCTACCTGCCCATTCGAC
CACCAAGCGAAACATCGCATCGAGCGAGCACGTACTCGGATGGAAGCCGGTCTTGTCGATCAGGATGATC
TGGACGAAGAGCATCAGGGGCTCGCGCCAGCCGAACTGTTCGCCAGGCTCAAGGCGCGCATGCCCGACGG
CGAGGATCTCGTCGTGACCCATGGCGATGCCTGCTTGCCGAATATCATGGTGGAAAATGGCCGCTTTTCT
GGATTCATCGACTGTGGCCGGCTGGGTGTGGCGGACCGCTATCAGGACATAGCGTTGGCTACCCGTGATA
TTGCTGAAGAGCTTGGCGGCGAATGGGCTGACCGCTTCCTCGTGCTTTACGGTATCGCCGCTCCCGATTC
GCAGCGCATCGCCTTCTATCGCCTTCTTGACGAGTTCTTCTGAGCGGGACTCTGGGGTTCGAAATGACCG
ACCAAGCGACGCCCAACCTGCCATCACGAGATTTCGATTCCACCGCCGCCTTCTATGAAAGGTTGGGCTT
CGGAATCGTTTTCCGGGACGCCGGCTGGATGATCCTCCAGCGCGGGGATCTCATGCTGGAGTTCTTCGCC
CACCCCAACTTGTTTATTGCAGCTTATAATGGTTACAAATAAAGCAATAGCATCACAAATTTCACAAATA
AAGCATTTTTTTCACTGCATTCTAGTTGTGGTTTGTCCAAACTCATCAATGTATCTTATCATGTCTGTAT
ACCGTCGACCTCTAGCTAGAGCTTGGCGTAATCATGGTCATAGCTGTTTCCTGTGTGAAATTGTTATCCG
CTCACAATTCCACACAACATACGAGCCGGAAGCATAAAGTGTAAAGCCTGGGGTGCCTAATGAGTGAGCT
AACTCACATTAATTGCGTTGCGCTCACTGCCCGCTTTCCAGTCGGGAAACCTGTCGTGCCAGCTGCATTA
ATGAATCGGCCAACGCGCGGGGAGAGGCGGTTTGCGTATTGGGCGCTCTTCCGCTTCCTCGCTCACTGAC
TCGCTGCGCTCGGTCGTTCGGCTGCGGCGAGCGGTATCAGCTCACTCAAAGGCGGTAATACGGTTATCCA
CAGAATCAGGGGATAACGCAGGAAAGAACATGTGAGCAAAAGGCCAGCAAAAGGCCAGGAACCGTAAAAA
GGCCGCGTTGCTGGCGTTTTTCCATAGGCTCCGCCCCCCTGACGAGCATCACAAAAATCGACGCTCAAGT
CAGAGGTGGCGAAACCCGACAGGACTATAAAGATACCAGGCGTTTCCCCCTGGAAGCTCCCTCGTGCGCT
CTCCTGTTCCGACCCTGCCGCTTACCGGATACCTGTCCGCCTTTCTCCCTTCGGGAAGCGTGGCGCTTTC
TCATAGCTCACGCTGTAGGTATCTCAGTTCGGTGTAGGTCGTTCGCTCCAAGCTGGGCTGTGTGCACGAA
CCCCCCGTTCAGCCCGACCGCTGCGCCTTATCCGGTAACTATCGTCTTGAGTCCAACCCGGTAAGACACG
ACTTATCGCCACTGGCAGCAGCCACTGGTAACAGGATTAGCAGAGCGAGGTATGTAGGCAGTGCTACAGA
GTTCTTGAAGTGGTGGCCTAACTACGGCTACACTAGAAGAACAGTATTTGGTATCTGCGCTCTGCTGAAG
CCAGTTACCTTCGGAAAAAGAGTTGGTAGCTCTTGATCCGGCAAACAAACCACCGCTGGTAGCGGTGGTT
TTTTTGTTTGCAAGCAGCAGATTACGCGCAGAAAAAAAGGATCTCAAGAAGATCCTTTGATCTTTTCTAC
GGGGTCTGACGCTCAGTGGAACGAAAACTCACGTTAAGGGATTTTGGTCATGAGATTATCAAAAAGGATC
TTCACCTAGATCCTTTTAAATTAAAAATGAAGTTTTAAATCAATCTAAAGTATATATGAGTAAACTTGGT
CTGACAGTTACCAATGCTTAATCAGTGAGGCACCTATCTCAGCGATCTGTCTATTTCGTTCATCCATAGT
TGCCTGACTCCCCGTCGTGTAGATAACTACGATACGGGAGGGCTTACCATCTGGCCCCAGTGCTGCAATG
ATACCGCGAGACCCACGCTCACCGGCTCCAGATTTATCAGCAATAAACCAGCCAGCCGGAAGGGCCGAGC
GCAGAAGTGGTCCTGCAACTTTATCCGCCTCCATCCAGTCTATTAATTGTTGCCGGGAAGCTAGAGTAAG
TAGTTCGCCAGTTAATAGTTTGCGCAACGTTGTTGCCATTGCTACAGGCATCGTGGTGTCACGCTCGTCG
TTTGGTATGGCTTCATTCAGCTCCGGTTCCCAACGATCAAGGCGAGTTACATGATCCCCCATGTTGTGCA
AAAAAGCGGTTAGCTCCTTCGGTCCTCCGATCGTTGTCAGAAGTAAGTTGGCCGCAGTGTTATCACTCAT
GGTTATGGCAGCACTGCATAATTCTCTTACTGTCATGCCATCCGTAAGATGCTTTTCTGTGACTGGTGAG
TACTCAACCAAGTCATTCTGAGAATAGTGTATGCGGCGACCGAGTTGCTCTTGCCCGGCGTCAATACGGG
ATAATACCGCGCCACATAGCAGAACTTTAAAAGTGCTCATCATTGGAAAACGTTCTTCGGGGCGAAAACT
CTCAAGGATCTTACCGCTGTTGAGATCCAGTTCGATGTAACCCACTCGTGCACCCAACTGATCTTCAGCA
TCTTTTACTTTCACCAGCGTTTCTGGGTGAGCAAAAACAGGAAGGCAAAATGCCGCAAAAAAGGGAATAA
GGGCGACACGGAAATGTTGAATACTCATACTCTTCCTTTTTCAATATTATTGAAGCATTTATCAGGGTTA
TTGTCTCATGAGCGGATACATATTTGAATGTATTTAGAAAAATAAACAAATAGGGGTTCCGCGCACATTT
CCCCGAAAAGTGCCACCTGACGTCGACGGATCGGGAGATCTCCCGATCCCCTATGGTGCACTCTCAGTAC
AATCTGCTCTGATGCCGCATAGTTAAGCCAGTATCTGCTCCCTGCTTGTGTGTTGGAGGTCGCTGAGTAG
TGCGCGAGCAAAATTTAAGCTACAACAAGGCAAGGCTTGACCGACAATTGCATGAAGAATCTGCTTAGGG
TTAGGCGTTTTGCGCTGCTTCGCG
Features (pLannotate 1.2.2; 19 found; start..end, strand, type, name):
     25..404     +  enhancer       CMV enhancer: human cytomegalovirus immediate early enhancer
    405..608     +  promoter       CMV promoter: human cytomegalovirus (CMV) immediate early promoter
    604..637     +  LTR            5' LTR (truncated) (fragment): truncated 5' long terminal repeat (LTR) from HIV-1
    653..671     +  promoter       T7 promoter: promoter for bacteriophage T7 RNA polymerase
   1071..1295    +  polyA_signal   bGH poly(A) signal: bovine growth hormone polyadenylation signal
   1299..1320    +  promoter       SV40 promoter (fragment): SV40 enhancer and early promoter
   1341..1769    +  rep_origin     f1 ori (sequence partly withheld): f1 bacteriophage origin of replication; arrow indicates direction of (+) strand synthesis
   1783..2112    +  promoter       SV40 promoter: SV40 enhancer and early promoter
   2179..2970    +  CDS            neo: KKA2_KLEPN - Also known as kan, nptII. Experimental evidence at protein level: Swiss-Prot protein existence level 1. Resistance to kanamycin, neomycin, paromomycin, ribostamycin, butirosin and gentamicin B. From Klebsiella pneumoniae.
   2994..3152    +  CDS            ble (fragment): BLE_KLEPN - Experimental evidence at protein level: Swiss-Prot protein existence level 1. Binding protein with a strong affinity to the bleomycin family of antibiotics. Binds to CL990; an antimitotic-antibiotic compound. From Klebsiella pneumoniae.
   3147..3268    +  polyA_signal   SV40 poly(A) signal: SV40 polyadenylation signal
   3341..3357    -  protein_bind   lac operator: The lac repressor binds to the lac operator to inhibit transcription in E. coli. This inhibition can be relieved by adding lactose or isopropyl-β-D-thiogalactopyranoside (IPTG). lac repressor encoded by lacI
   3365..3395    -  promoter       lac promoter: promoter for the E. coli lac operon
   3410..3431    -  protein_bind   CAP binding site: CAP binding activates transcription in the presence of cAMP. E. coli catabolite activator protein
   3444..3536    -  CDS            lacI (fragment): lac repressor; lacI; The lac repressor binds to the lac operator to inhibit transcription in E. coli. This inhibition can be relieved by adding lactose or isopropyl-β-D-thiogalactopyranoside (IPTG).
   3719..4307    -  rep_origin     ori: high-copy-number ColE1/pMB1/pBR322/pUC origin of replication
   4478..5338    -  CDS            AmpR: β-lactamase; bla; confers resistance to ampicillin, carbenicillin, and related antibiotics
   5339..5443    -  promoter       AmpR promoter: bla
   5502..5554    -  misc_feature   bom (fragment): basis of mobility region from pBR322
