[The description below was written by a language model from this plasmid's Addgene catalogue record and pLannotate feature annotations shown in this document.]
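Description:
pJH376 is a mammalian expression plasmid built on the pcDNA3.1(+) backbone that carries acrIIA4 (also recorded as LMOG_02993), an anti-CRISPR gene from Listeria monocytogenes. The full sequence record is 5,684 nt. In bacteria it is maintained at high copy through a ColE1/pUC-type origin and selected with ampicillin via the β-lactamase gene and its native promoter. An f1 origin is also present, which in principle allows single-stranded DNA production.

The insert was introduced by Gibson assembly downstream of the human cytomegalovirus immediate-early enhancer and promoter and upstream of the bovine growth hormone polyadenylation signal, giving strong constitutive transcription in transfected mammalian cells. A T7 promoter sits between the CMV promoter and the cloning region, as is standard for this backbone. The automated feature table does not annotate the acrIIA4 coding sequence itself. The unannotated gap between the T7 promoter and the bGH poly(A) signal is where the insert is expected to lie, and no epitope tags or localisation signals are recorded. A second cassette, consisting of the SV40 enhancer/early promoter, the neomycin phosphotransferase gene and the SV40 poly(A) signal, permits G418 selection of stable mammalian transfectants. Several short annotated fragments (a truncated HIV-1 LTR, ble, lacI, bom and lac promoter/operator elements) appear to be backbone remnants or partial sequence matches rather than functional parts.

The stated purpose is expression of the AcrIIA4 protein in mammalian cells. The associated work concerns inhibition of CRISPR-Cas9 by bacteriophage-derived proteins, so the plasmid would typically be co-delivered with Cas9 components to block or modulate genome editing activity.
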