Addgene plasmid #86842: pJH376
Purpose: mamalian expression of anti-CRISPR protein AcrIIA4
Depositing lab: Joseph Bondy-Denomy. Publication: Inhibition of CRISPR-Cas9 with Bacteriophage Proteins. Rauch BJ, Silvis MR, Hultquist JF, Waters CS, McGregor MJ, Krogan NJ, Bondy-Denomy J. Cell. 2016 Dec 22. pii: S0092-8674(16)31683-X. doi: 10.1016/j.cell.2016.12.009. PubMed 28041849.
Backbone
  Vector backbone: pcDNA3.1(+)
  Vector type: Mammalian Expression
Growth in bacteria
  Bacterial resistance: Ampicillin, 100 μg/mL
  Growth temperature: 37°C
  Growth strain: DH5alpha
  Copy number: High Copy
Gene/Insert
  Gene/Insert name: acrIIA4 (alt name: LMOG_02993)
  Species: Listeria monocytogenes
  Promoter: CMV
  Cloning method: Gibson Cloning
  Sequencing primers: 5′ CMV-F; 3′ BGH-Rev
Terms and licenses: Academic/Nonprofit Terms; Industry Terms: Not Available to Industry
How to cite: pJH376 was a gift from Joseph Bondy-Denomy (Addgene plasmid # 86842 ; http://n2t.net/addgene:86842 ; RRID:Addgene_86842)
